>Addgene plasmid #144047 | TFORF2587 | addgene full sequence | sequence record 430160 | Addgene NGS Result
TTAATGTAGTCTTATGCAATACTCTTGTAGTCTTGCAACATGGTAACGATGAGTTAGCAACATGCCTTAC
AAGGAGAGAAAAAGCACCGTGCATGCCGATTGGTGGAAGTAAGGTGGTACGATCGTGCCTTATTAGGAAG
GCAACAGACGGGTCTGACATGGATTGGACGAACCACTGAATTGCCGCATTGCAGAGATATTGTATTTAAG
TGCCTAGCTCGATACATAAACGGGTCTCTCTGGTTAGACCAGATCTGAGCCTGGGAGCTCTCTGGCTAAC
TAGGGAACCCACTGCTTAAGCCTCAATAAAGCTTGCCTTGAGTGCTTCAAGTAGTGTGTGCCCGTCTGTT
GTGTGACTCTGGTAACTAGAGATCCCTCAGACCCTTTTAGTCAGTGTGGAAAATCTCTAGCAGTGGCGCC
CGAACAGGGACTTGAAAGCGAAAGGGAAACCAGAGGAGCTCTCTCGACGCAGGACTCGGCTTGCTGAAGC
GCGCACGGCAAGAGGCGAGGGGCGGCGACTGGTGAGTACGCCAAAAATTTTGACTAGCGGAGGCTAGAAG
GAGAGAGATGGGTGCGAGAGCGTCAGTATTAAGCGGGGGAGAATTAGATCGCGATGGGAAAAAATTCGGT
TAAGGCCAGGGGGAAAGAAAAAATATAAATTAAAACATATAGTATGGGCAAGCAGGGAGCTAGAACGATT
CGCAGTTAATCCTGGCCTGTTAGAAACATCAGAAGGCTGTAGACAAATACTGGGACAGCTACAACCATCC
CTTCAGACAGGATCAGAAGAACTTAGATCATTATATAATACAGTAGCAACCCTCTATTGTGTGCATCAAA
GGATAGAGATAAAAGACACCAAGGAAGCTTTAGACAAGATAGAGGAAGAGCAAAACAAAAGTAAGACCAC
CGCACAGCAAGCGGCCGCTGATCTTCAGACCTGGAGGAGGAGATATGAGGGACAATTGGAGAAGTGAATT
ATATAAATATAAAGTAGTAAAAATTGAACCATTAGGAGTAGCACCCACCAAGGCAAAGAGAAGAGTGGTG
CAGAGAGAAAAAAGAGCAGTGGGAATAGGAGCTTTGTTCCTTGGGTTCTTGGGAGCAGCAGGAAGCACTA
TGGGCGCAGCGTCAATGACGCTGACGGTACAGGCCAGACAATTATTGTCTGGTATAGTGCAGCAGCAGAA
CAATTTGCTGAGGGCTATTGAGGCGCAACAGCATCTGTTGCAACTCACAGTCTGGGGCATCAAGCAGCTC
CAGGCAAGAATCCTGGCTGTGGAAAGATACCTAAAGGATCAACAGCTCCTGGGGATTTGGGGTTGCTCTG
GAAAACTCATTTGCACCACTGCTGTGCCTTGGAATGCTAGTTGGAGTAATAAATCTCTGGAACAGATTTG
GAATCACACGACCTGGATGGAGTGGGACAGAGAAATTAACAATTACACAAGCTTAATACACTCCTTAATT
GAAGAATCGCAAAACCAGCAAGAAAAGAATGAACAAGAATTATTGGAATTAGATAAATGGGCAAGTTTGT
GGAATTGGTTTAACATAACAAATTGGCTGTGGTATATAAAATTATTCATAATGATAGTAGGAGGCTTGGT
AGGTTTAAGAATAGTTTTTGCTGTACTTTCTATAGTGAATAGAGTTAGGCAGGGATATTCACCATTATCG
TTTCAGACCCACCTCCCAACCCCGAGGGGACCCATGCATTGCATCTCAATTAGTCAGCAACCAGGTGTGG
AAAGTCCCCAGGCTCCCCAGCAGGCAGAAGTATGCAAAGCATGCGTCTCAATTAGTCAGCAACCATAGTC
CCGCCCCTAACTCCGCCCATCCCGCCCCTAACTCCGCCCAGTTCCGCCCATTCTCCGCCCCATGGCTGAC
TAATTTTTTTTATTTATGCAGAGGCCGAGGCCGCCTCGGCCTCTGAGCTATTCCAGAAGTAGTGAGGAGG
CTTTTTTGGAGGCCTAGGCTTTTGCAAAAAGCTTTCTAGAGGTACCACCGGAGCTTACCATGACCGAGTA
CAAGCCCACGGTGCGCCTCGCCACCCGCGACGACGTCCCCAGGGCCGTACGCACCCTCGCCGCCGCGTTC
GCCGACTACCCCGCCACGCGCCACACCGTCGATCCGGACCGCCACATCGAGCGGGTCACCGAGCTGCAAG
AACTCTTCCTCACGCGCGTCGGGCTCGACATCGGCAAGGTGTGGGTCGCGGACGACGGCGCCGCCGTGGC
GGTCTGGACCACGCCGGAGAGCGTCGAAGCGGGGGCGGTGTTCGCCGAGATCGGCCCGCGCATGGCCGAG
TTGAGCGGTTCCCGGCTGGCCGCGCAGCAACAGATGGAAGGCCTCCTGGCGCCGCACCGGCCCAAGGAGC
CCGCGTGGTTCCTGGCCACCGTCGGCGTCTCGCCCGACCACCAGGGCAAGGGTCTGGGCAGCGCCGTCGT
GCTCCCCGGAGTGGAGGCGGCCGAGCGCGCCGGGGTGCCCGCCTTCCTGGAGACCTCCGCGCCCCGCAAC
CTCCCCTTCTACGAGCGGCTCGGCTTCACCGTCACCGCCGACGTCGAGGTGCCCGAAGGACCGCGCACCT
GGTGCATGACCCGCAAGCCCGGTGCCAGTTAACGAATTCTAGATCTTGAGACAAATGGCAGTATTCATCC
ACAATTTTAAAAGAAAAGGGGGGATTGGGGGGTACAGTGCAGGGGAAAGAATAGTAGACATAATAGCAAC
AGACATACAAACTAAAGAATTACAAAAACAAATTACAAAAATTCAAAATTTTCGGGTTTATTACAGGGAC
AGCAGAGATCCACTTTGGCGCCGGCTCGAGGCCTGCAGGTGCAAAGATGGATAAAGTTTTAAACAGAGAG
GAATCTTTGCAGCTAATGGACCTTCTAGGTCTTGAAAGGAGTGGGAATTGGCTCCGGTGCCCGTCAGTGG
GCAGAGCGCACATCGCCCACAGTCCCCGAGAAGTTGGGGGGAGGGGTCGGCAATTGAACCGGTGCCTAGA
GAAGGTGGCGCGGGGTAAACTGGGAAAGTGATGTCGTGTACTGGCTCCGCCTTTTTCCCGAGGGTGGGGG
AGAACCGTATATAAGTGCAGTAGTCGCCGTGAACGTTCTTTTTCGCAACGGGTTTGCCGCCAGAACACAG
GTAAGTGCCGTGTGTGGTTCCCGCGGGCCTGGCCTCTTTACGGGTTATGGCCCTTGCGTGCCTTGAATTA
CTTCCACCTGGCTGCAGTACGTGATTCTTGATCCCGAGCTTCGGGTTGGAAGTGGGTGGGAGAGTTCGAG
GCCTTGCGCTTAAGGAGCCCCTTCGCCTCGTGCTTGAGTTGAGGCCTGGCCTGGGCGCTGGGGCCGCCGC
GTGCGAATCTGGTGGCACCTTCGCGCCTGTCTCGCTGCTTTCGATAAGTCTCTAGCCATTTAAAATTTTT
GATGACCTGCTGCGACGCTTTTTTTCTGGCAAGATAGTCTTGTAAATGCGGGCCAAGATCTGCACACTGG
TATTTCGGTTTTTGGGGCCGCGGGCGGCGACGGGGCCCGTGCGTCCCAGCGCACATGTTCGGCGAGGCGG
GGCCTGCGAGCGCGGCCACCGAGAATCGGACGGGGGTAGTCTCAAGCTGGCCGGCCTGCTCTGGTGCCTG
GCCTCGCGCCGCCGTGTATCGCCCCGCCCTGGGCGGCAAGGCTGGCCCGGTCGGCACCAGTTGCGTGAGC
GGAAAGATGGCCGCTTCCCGGCCCTGCTGCAGGGAGCTCAAAATGGAGGACGCGGCGCTCGGGAGAGCGG
GCGGGTGAGTCACCCACACAAAGGAAAAGGGCCTTTCCGTCCTCAGCCGTCGCTTCATGTGACTCCACGG
AGTACCGGGCGCCGTCCAGGCACCTCGATTAGTTCTCGAGCTTTTGGAGTACGTCGTCTTTAGGTTGGGG
GGAGGGGTTTTATGCGATGGAGTTTCCCCACACTGAGTGGGTGGAGACTGAAGTTAGGCCAGCTTGGCAC
TTGATGTAATTCTCCTTGGAATTTGCCCTTTTTGAGTTTGGATCTTGGTTCATTCTCAAGCCTCAGACAG
TGGTTCAAAGTTTTTTTCTTCCATTTCAGGTGTCGTGAGGCTAGCACCGCCACCATGGCGACAGCAGCGC
AGGGACCCCTAAGCTTGCTGTGGGGCTGGCTGTGGAGCGAGCGCTTCTGGCTACCCGAGAACGTGAGCTG
GGCTGATCTGGAGGGGCCGGCCGACGGCTACGGTTACCCCCGCGGCCGGCACATCCTCTCGGTGTTCCCG
CTGGCGGCGGGCATCTTCTTCGTGAGGCTGCTCTTCGAGCGATTTATTGCCAAACCCTGTGCACTCTGTA
TTGGCATCGAGGACAGTGGTCCTTATCAGGCCCAACCCAATGCCATCCTTGAAAAGGTGTTCATATCTAT
TACCAAGTATCCTGATAAGAAAAGGCTGGAGGGCCTGTCAAAGCAGCTGGATTGGAATGTCCGAAAAATC
CAATGCTGGTTTCGCCATCGGAGGAATCAGGACAAGCCCCCAACGCTTACTAAATTCTGTGAAAGCATGT
GGAGATTCACATTTTATTTATGTATATTCTGCTATGGAATTAGATTTCTCTGGTCGTCACCTTGGTTCTG
GGACATCCGACAGTGCTGGCATAACTATCCATTTCAGCCTCTTTCAAGTGGGCTTTATCACTATTATATC
ATGGAATTGGCCTTCTATTGGTCCCTTATGTTTTCTCAGTTTACAGACATTAAAAGAAAGGACTTCCTGA
TCATGTTTGTGCATCACTTGGTCACCATTGGGCTTATCTCCTTCTCCTACATCAACAATATGGTTCGAGT
GGGAACTCTGATCATGTGTCTACATGATGTCTCAGACTTCTTGCTGGAGGCAGCCAAACTGGCCAATTAT
GCCAAGTATCAGCGGCTCTGTGACACCCTTTTTGTGATCTTCAGTGCTGTTTTTATGGTTACACGACTAG
GAATCTATCCATTCTGGATTCTGAACACGACCCTCTTTGAGAGTTGGGAGATAATCGGGCCTTATGCTTC
ATGGTGGCTCCTCAATGGCCTGCTGCTGACCCTACAGCTTCTGCATGTCATCTGGTCCTACCTAATTGCA
CGGATTGCTTTGAAAGCCTTGATCAGGGGAAAGGTATCGAAGGATGATCGCAGTGATGTGGAGAGCAGCT
CAGAGGAAGAAGATGTGACCACCTGCACAAAAAGTCCCTGTGACAGTAGCTCCAGCAATGGTGCCAATCG
GGTGAATGGTCACATGGGAGGCAGCTACTGGGCTGAAGAGTAGTAATGAACTAGTCCGTAACTTGAAAGT
ATTTCGATTTCTTGGCTTTATATATCTTGTGGAAAGGACGATCATTCGCATTACGGCCAACCGGTACGCG
TTAAGTCGACAATCAACCTCTGGATTACAAAATTTGTGAAAGATTGACTGGTATTCTTAACTATGTTGCT
CCTTTTACGCTATGTGGATACGCTGCTTTAATGCCTTTGTATCATGCTATTGCTTCCCGTATGGCTTTCA
TTTTCTCCTCCTTGTATAAATCCTGGTTGCTGTCTCTTTATGAGGAGTTGTGGCCCGTTGTCAGGCAACG
TGGCGTGGTGTGCACTGTGTTTGCTGACGCAACCCCCACTGGTTGGGGCATTGCCACCACCTGTCAGCTC
CTTTCCGGGACTTTCGCTTTCCCCCTCCCTATTGCCACGGCGGAACTCATCGCCGCCTGCCTTGCCCGCT
GCTGGACAGGGGCTCGGCTGTTGGGCACTGACAATTCCGTGGTGTTGTCGGGGAAATCATCGTCCTTTCC
TTGGCTGCTCGCCTGTGTTGCCACCTGGATTCTGCGCGGGACGTCCTTCTGCTACGTCCCTTCGGCCCTC
AATCCAGCGGACCTTCCTTCCCGCGGCCTGCTGCCGGCTCTGCGGCCTCTTCCGCGTCTTCGCCTTCGCC
CTCAGACGAGTCGGATCTCCCTTTGGGCCGCCTCCCCGCGTCGACTTTAAGACCAATGACTTACAAGGCA
GCTGTAGATCTTAGCCACTTTTTAAAAGAAAAGGGGGGACTGGAAGGGCTAATTCACTCCCAACGAAGAC
AAGATCTGCTTTTTGCTTGTACTGGGTCTCTCTGGTTAGACCAGATCTGAGCCTGGGAGCTCTCTGGCTA
ACTAGGGAACCCACTGCTTAAGCCTCAATAAAGCTTGCCTTGAGTGCTTCAAGTAGTGTGTGCCCGTCTG
TTGTGTGACTCTGGTAACTAGAGATCCCTCAGACCCTTTTAGTCAGTGTGGAAAATCTCTAGCAGTACGT
ATAGTAGTTCATGTCATCTTATTATTCAGTATTTATAACTTGCAAAGAAATGAATATCAGAGAGTGAGAG
GAACTTGTTTATTGCAGCTTATAATGGTTACAAATAAAGCAATAGCATCACAAATTTCACAAATAAAGCA
TTTTTTTCACTGCATTCTAGTTGTGGTTTGTCCAAACTCATCAATGTATCTTATCATGTCTGGCTCTAGC
TATCCCGCCCCTAACTCCGCCCATCCCGCCCCTAACTCCGCCCAGTTCCGCCCATTCTCCGCCCCATGGC
TGACTAATTTTTTTTATTTATGCAGAGGCCGAGGCCGCCTCGGCCTCTGAGCTATTCCAGAAGTAGTGAG
GAGGCTTTTTTGGAGGCCTAGGGACGTACCCAATTCGCCCTATAGTGAGTCGTATTACGCGCGCTCACTG
GCCGTCGTTTTACAACGTCGTGACTGGGAAAACCCTGGCGTTACCCAACTTAATCGCCTTGCAGCACATC
CCCCTTTCGCCAGCTGGCGTAATAGCGAAGAGGCCCGCACCGATCGCCCTTCCCAACAGTTGCGCAGCCT
GAATGGCGAATGGG
[124 nt withheld, positions 6875-6998]
C
[91 nt withheld, positions 7000-7090]
A
[49 nt withheld, positions 7092-7140]
CCTTTGACGTTGGAGTCCACGTTCTTT
[37 nt withheld, positions 7168-7204]
ACCCTATCTCGGTCTATTCTTTTGATTTATAAGGGATTTTGCCGATTTCGGCCTATTGGTTAAAAAATGA
GCTGATTTAACAAAAATTTAACGCGAATTTTAACAAAATATTAACGCTTACAATTTAGGTGGCACTTTTC
GGGGAAATGTGCGCGGAACCCCTATTTGTTTATTTTTCTAAATACATTCAAATATGTATCCGCTCATGAG
ACAATAACCCTGATAAATGCTTCAATAATATTGAAAAAGGAAGAGTATGAGTATTCAACATTTCCGTGTC
GCCCTTATTCCCTTTTTTGCGGCATTTTGCCTTCCTGTTTTTGCTCACCCAGAAACGCTGGTGAAAGTAA
AAGATGCTGAAGATCAGTTGGGTGCACGAGTGGGTTACATCGAACTGGATCTCAACAGCGGTAAGATCCT
TGAGAGTTTTCGCCCCGAAGAACGTTTTCCAATGATGAGCACTTTTAAAGTTCTGCTATGTGGCGCGGTA
TTATCCCGTATTGACGCCGGGCAAGAGCAACTCGGTCGCCGCATACACTATTCTCAGAATGACTTGGTTG
AGTACTCACCAGTCACAGAAAAGCATCTTACGGATGGCATGACAGTAAGAGAATTATGCAGTGCTGCCAT
AACCATGAGTGATAACACTGCGGCCAACTTACTTCTGACAACGATCGGAGGACCGAAGGAGCTAACCGCT
TTTTTGCACAACATGGGGGATCATGTAACTCGCCTTGATCGTTGGGAACCGGAGCTGAATGAAGCCATAC
CAAACGACGAGCGTGACACCACGATGCCTGTAGCAATGGCAACAACGTTGCGCAAACTATTAACTGGCGA
ACTACTTACTCTAGCTTCCCGGCAACAATTAATAGACTGGATGGAGGCGGATAAAGTTGCAGGACCACTT
CTGCGCTCGGCCCTTCCGGCTGGCTGGTTTATTGCTGATAAATCTGGAGCCGGTGAGCGTGGGTCTCGCG
GTATCATTGCAGCACTGGGGCCAGATGGTAAGCCCTCCCGTATCGTAGTTATCTACACGACGGGGAGTCA
GGCAACTATGGATGAACGAAATAGACAGATCGCTGAGATAGGTGCCTCACTGATTAAGCATTGGTAACTG
TCAGACCAAGTTTACTCATATATACTTTAGATTGATTTAAAACTTCATTTTTAATTTAAAAGGATCTAGG
TGAAGATCCTTTTTGATAATCTCATGACCAAAATCCCTTAACGTGAGTTTTCGTTCCACTGAGCGTCAGA
CCCCGTAGAAAAGATCAAAGGATCTTCTTGAGATCCTTTTTTTCTGCGCGTAATCTGCTGCTTGCAAACA
AAAAAACCACCGCTACCAGCGGTGGTTTGTTTGCCGGATCAAGAGCTACCAACTCTTTTTCCGAAGGTAA
CTGGCTTCAGCAGAGCGCAGATACCAAATACTGTTCTTCTAGTGTAGCCGTAGTTAGGCCACCACTTCAA
GAACTCTGTAGCACCGCCTACATACCTCGCTCTGCTAATCCTGTTACCAGTGGCTGCTGCCAGTGGCGAT
AAGTCGTGTCTTACCGGGTTGGACTCAAGACGATAGTTACCGGATAAGGCGCAGCGGTCGGGCTGAACGG
GGGGTTCGTGCACACAGCCCAGCTTGGAGCGAACGACCTACACCGAACTGAGATACCTACAGCGTGAGCT
ATGAGAAAGCGCCACGCTTCCCGAAGGGAGAAAGGCGGACAGGTATCCGGTAAGCGGCAGGGTCGGAACA
GGAGAGCGCACGAGGGAGCTTCCAGGGGGAAACGCCTGGTATCTTTATAGTCCTGTCGGGTTTCGCCACC
TCTGACTTGAGCGTCGATTTTTGTGATGCTCGTCAGGGGGGCGGAGCCTATGGAAAAACGCCAGCAACGC
GGCCTTTTTACGGTTCCTGGCCTTTTGCTGGCCTTTTGCTCACATGTTCTTTCCTGCGTTATCCCCTGAT
TCTGTGGATAACCGTATTACCGCCTTTGAGTGAGCTGATACCGCTCGCCGCAGCCGAACGACCGAGCGCA
GCGAGTCAGTGAGCGAGGAAGCGGAAGAGCGCCCAATACGCAAACCGCCTCTCCCCGCGCGTTGGCCGAT
TCATTAATGCAGCTGGCACGACAGGTTTCCCGACTGGAAAGCGGGCAGTGAGCGCAACGCAATTAATGTG
AGTTAGCTCACTCATTAGGCACCCCAGGCTTTACACTTTATGCTTCCGGCTCGTATGTTGTGTGGAATTG
TGAGCGGATAACAATTTCACACAGGAAACAGCTATGACCATGATTACGCCAAGCGCGCAATTAACCCTCA
CTAAAGGGAACAAAAGCTGGAGCTGCAAGC
Features (pLannotate 1.2.2; 31 found; start..end, strand, type, name):
      5..231     +  promoter       RSV promoter: Rous sarcoma virus enhancer/promoter
    232..412     +  LTR            5' LTR (truncated): truncated 5' long terminal repeat (LTR) from HIV-1
    459..584     +  misc_feature   HIV-1 Ψ: packaging signal of human immunodeficiency virus type 1
    568..931     +  CDS            HIV-1 gag (fragment): gag protein from human immunodeficiency virus 1; gag
   1077..1310    +  misc_feature   RRE: The Rev response element (RRE) of HIV-1 allows for Rev-dependent mRNA export from the nucleus to the cytoplasm.
   1687..1713    +  CDS            Rev (fragment): human immunodeficiency virus 1 (HIV-1) Rev protein; rev; enhances nuclear export of unspliced and incompletely spliced viral mRNAs
   1720..1743    +  promoter       SV40 promoter (fragment): SV40 early promoter
   1744..1815    +  promoter       SV40 promoter (fragment): SV40 enhancer and early promoter
   1839..1974    +  rep_origin     SV40 ori: SV40 origin of replication
   2020..2616    +  CDS            PuroR (fragment): puromycin N-acetyltransferase; pac from Streptomyces; confers resistance to puromycin
   2665..2782    +  misc_feature   cPPT/CTS: central polypurine tract and central termination sequence of HIV-1
   2847..2913    +  CDS            small t antigen (fragment): SV40 (simian virus 40) small t antigen
   2920..4098    +  promoter       EF-1α promoter: strong constitutive promoter for human elongation factor EF-1α
   4115..5290    +  CDS            CERS5: CERS5_HUMAN - Also known as LASS5 From Homo sapiens (Human).
   5306..5359    +  promoter       U6 promoter (fragment): RNA polymerase III promoter for human U6 snRNA
   5401..5989    +  misc_feature   WPRE: woodchuck hepatitis virus posttranscriptional regulatory element
   6040..6059    +  misc_feature   cPPT/CTS (fragment): central polypurine tract and central termination sequence of HIV-1
   6061..6294    +  LTR            3' LTR (ΔU3): self-inactivating 3' long terminal repeat (LTR) from HIV-1
   6372..6493    +  polyA_signal   SV40 poly(A) signal: SV40 polyadenylation signal
   6533..6668    +  rep_origin     SV40 ori: SV40 origin of replication
   6689..6707    -  promoter       T7 promoter: promoter for bacteriophage T7 RNA polymerase
   6715..6870    +  CDS            lacZα (fragment): LacZα fragment of β-galactosidase; lacZ fragment
   6875..7303    +  rep_origin     f1 ori (sequence partly withheld): f1 bacteriophage origin of replication; arrow indicates direction of (+) strand synthesis
   7356..7460    +  promoter       AmpR promoter: bla
   7461..8321    +  CDS            AmpR: β-lactamase; bla; confers resistance to ampicillin, carbenicillin, and related antibiotics
   8492..9080    +  rep_origin     ori: high-copy-number ColE1/pMB1/pBR322/pUC origin of replication
   9263..9355    +  CDS            lacI (fragment): lac repressor; lacI; The lac repressor binds to the lac operator to inhibit transcription in E. coli. This inhibition can be relieved by adding lactose or isopropyl-β-D-thiogalactopyranoside (IPTG).
   9368..9389    +  protein_bind   CAP binding site: CAP binding activates transcription in the presence of cAMP. E. coli catabolite activator protein
   9404..9434    +  promoter       lac promoter: promoter for the E. coli lac operon
   9442..9458    +  protein_bind   lac operator: The lac repressor binds to the lac operator to inhibit transcription in E. coli. This inhibition can be relieved by adding lactose or isopropyl-β-D-thiogalactopyranoside (IPTG). lac repressor encoded by lacI
   9503..9521    +  promoter       T3 promoter: promoter for bacteriophage T3 RNA polymerase
