[The description below was written by a language model from this plasmid's Addgene catalogue record and pLannotate feature annotations shown in this document.]
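Description:
TFORF2587 is a third-generation-style, self-inactivating lentiviral expression plasmid built on the pLX_TRC317 backbone and carrying the human CERS5 (LASS5) open reading frame. It belongs to a barcoded collection of transcription factor ORFs. In bacteria it is maintained by a high-copy ColE1/pUC-type origin and selected through the β-lactamase (AmpR) gene. An f1 origin and remnants of a lac/lacZα cloning region flanked by T3 and T7 promoters are also present in the backbone. The depositor notes that recombination can occur during propagation, as is common for LTR-containing plasmids.

The viral genome is transcribed from an RSV promoter fused to a truncated HIV-1 5' LTR. It is followed by the Ψ packaging signal with a partial gag sequence, the Rev response element for nuclear export of the unspliced RNA, and a cPPT/CTS element that aids nuclear import. It ends in a ΔU3 3' LTR, which inactivates LTR promoter activity after integration, with an SV40 polyadenylation signal downstream. Two cassettes lie between the LTRs. In the first, an SV40 early promoter/origin drives puromycin N-acetyltransferase for selection of transduced mammalian cells. In the second, the constitutive EF-1α promoter drives the CERS5 coding sequence, followed by a WPRE to enhance transcript stability and expression. The record describes a unique 24-bp barcode associated with each ORF. It is not annotated in the feature table, so its exact position is not stated. A short U6-promoter-like fragment is annotated between the ORF and the WPRE, and its role is also not stated.

The construct is intended for lentiviral overexpression of CERS5, alone or in pooled screens where barcode sequencing identifies which ORF each cell received, as in directed differentiation studies.
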