Addgene plasmid #144047: TFORF2587
Purpose: Lentiviral vector for overexpressing transcription factor ORFs with unique 24-bp barcodes. Barcodes facilitate identification of transcription factors in pooled screens.
Depositing lab: Feng Zhang. Depositing organization: Broad Institute. Publication: A transcription factor atlas of directed differentiation. Joung J, Ma S, Tay T, Geiger-Schuller KR, Kirchgatterer PC, Verdine VK, Guo B, Arias-Garcia MA, Allen WE, Singh A, Kuksenko O, Abudayyeh OO, Gootenberg JS, Fu Z, Macrae RK, Buenrostro JD, Regev A, Zhang F. Cell. 2023 Jan 5;186(1):209-229.e26. doi: 10.1016/j.cell.2022.11.026. PubMed 36608654.
Backbone
  Vector backbone: pLX_TRC317
  Backbone manufacturer: Broad Institute Genetic Perturbation Platform
  Backbone size w/o insert (bp): 8264
  Vector type: Mammalian Expression, Lentiviral
  Selectable markers: Puromycin
Growth in bacteria
  Bacterial resistance: Ampicillin, 100 μg/mL
  Growth temperature: 37°C
  Growth strain: NEB Stable
  Copy number: High Copy
Gene/Insert
  Gene/Insert name: CERS5
  Species: H. sapiens (human)
  Insert size (bp): 1280
  Entrez Gene: LASS5 (a.k.a. Trh4, CerS5, FLJ25304, MGC45411)
  Promoter: EF1a
  Cloning method: Unknown
  Sequencing primers: 5′ GGGTGGAGACTGAAGTTAGGCCAG; 3′ CACATAGCGTAAAAGGAGCAACATAG
Terms and licenses: Academic/Nonprofit Terms; Industry Terms: Not Available to Industry
Depositor comments: NM_147190,ENST00000317551 . The transcription factor ORF portion of this plasmid was synthesized by Genewiz. Please test multiple small colonies in case of plasmid recombination. To make this collection available in a timely manner, a portion of this collection was not fully sequenced by Addgene. If an Addgene verified full plasmid sequence is not available, please contact us prior to placing an order to request the full sequence.
How to cite: TFORF2587 was a gift from Feng Zhang (Addgene plasmid # 144047 ; http://n2t.net/addgene:144047 ; RRID:Addgene_144047)
