>Addgene plasmid #144047 | TFORF2587 | depositor partial sequence | sequence record 284265 | Insert
ACCGCCACCATGGCGACAGCAGCGCAGGGACCCCTAAGCTTGCTGTGGGGCTGGCTGTGGAGCGAGCGCT
TCTGGCTACCCGAGAACGTGAGCTGGGCTGATCTGGAGGGGCCGGCCGACGGCTACGGTTACCCCCGCGG
CCGGCACATCCTCTCGGTGTTCCCGCTGGCGGCGGGCATCTTCTTCGTGAGGCTGCTCTTCGAGCGATTT
ATTGCCAAACCCTGTGCACTCTGTATTGGCATCGAGGACAGTGGTCCTTATCAGGCCCAACCCAATGCCA
TCCTTGAAAAGGTGTTCATATCTATTACCAAGTATCCTGATAAGAAAAGGCTGGAGGGCCTGTCAAAGCA
GCTGGATTGGAATGTCCGAAAAATCCAATGCTGGTTTCGCCATCGGAGGAATCAGGACAAGCCCCCAACG
CTTACTAAATTCTGTGAAAGCATGTGGAGATTCACATTTTATTTATGTATATTCTGCTATGGAATTAGAT
TTCTCTGGTCGTCACCTTGGTTCTGGGACATCCGACAGTGCTGGCATAACTATCCATTTCAGCCTCTTTC
AAGTGGGCTTTATCACTATTATATCATGGAATTGGCCTTCTATTGGTCCCTTATGTTTTCTCAGTTTACA
GACATTAAAAGAAAGGACTTCCTGATCATGTTTGTGCATCACTTGGTCACCATTGGGCTTATCTCCTTCT
CCTACATCAACAATATGGTTCGAGTGGGAACTCTGATCATGTGTCTACATGATGTCTCAGACTTCTTGCT
GGAGGCAGCCAAACTGGCCAATTATGCCAAGTATCAGCGGCTCTGTGACACCCTTTTTGTGATCTTCAGT
GCTGTTTTTATGGTTACACGACTAGGAATCTATCCATTCTGGATTCTGAACACGACCCTCTTTGAGAGTT
GGGAGATAATCGGGCCTTATGCTTCATGGTGGCTCCTCAATGGCCTGCTGCTGACCCTACAGCTTCTGCA
TGTCATCTGGTCCTACCTAATTGCACGGATTGCTTTGAAAGCCTTGATCAGGGGAAAGGTATCGAAGGAT
GATCGCAGTGATGTGGAGAGCAGCTCAGAGGAAGAAGATGTGACCACCTGCACAAAAAGTCCCTGTGACA
GTAGCTCCAGCAATGGTGCCAATCGGGTGAATGGTCACATGGGAGGCAGCTACTGGGCTGAAGAGTAGTA
ATGAACTAGTCCGTAACTTGAAAGTATTTCGATTTCTTGGCTTTATATATCTTGTGGAAAGGACGATCAT
TCGCATTACGGCCAACCGGT
