>Addgene plasmid #144047 | TFORF2587 | depositor partial sequence | sequence record 284266 | Barcode
TCATTCGCATTACGGCCAACCGGT
